Addgene plasmid #148104: pnYC-NpM-NcPAN2_1-461_Y
Purpose: Bacterial Expression of NcPAN2_1-461
Depositing lab: Elisa Izaurralde. Depositing organization: Max Planck Institute for Developmental Biology. Publication: An asymmetric PAN3 dimer recruits a single PAN2 exonuclease to mediate mRNA deadenylation and decay. Jonas S, Christie M, Peter D, Bhandari D, Loh B, Huntzinger E, Weichenrieder O, Izaurralde E. Nat Struct Mol Biol. 2014 Jul;21(7):599-608. doi: 10.1038/nsmb.2837. Epub 2014 Jun 1. PubMed 24880343.
Backbone
  Vector backbone: Unknown
  Vector type: Bacterial Expression
Growth in bacteria
  Bacterial resistance: Chloramphenicol, 25 μg/mL
  Growth temperature: 37°C
  Growth strain: DH5alpha
  Copy number: Low Copy
Gene/Insert
  Gene/Insert name: NcPAN2_1-461
  Species: Neurospora crassa
  Cloning method: Unknown
Terms and licenses: Academic/Nonprofit Terms; Industry Terms: Not Available to Industry
Depositor comments: ORF extracted from N. crassa Databank: NCU10733.7 Plasmids from this collection were made available to the research community and donated after the lab closed. Please note that the sequence provided by the depositing laboratory may be theoretical/predicted or based on Sanger sequencing results. There may be discrepancies between sequencing results obtained by Addgene and the depositor sequence. If an Addgene verified sequence is not available, please contact before placing your order to request that our lab fully sequence the plasmid.
How to cite: pnYC-NpM-NcPAN2_1-461_Y was a gift from Elisa Izaurralde (Addgene plasmid # 148104 ; http://n2t.net/addgene:148104 ; RRID:Addgene_148104)
