[The description below was written by a language model from this plasmid's Addgene catalogue record and pLannotate feature annotations shown in this document.]
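Description:
pnYC-NpM-NcPAN2_1-461_Y is a 6,851 nt bacterial expression plasmid for producing an N-terminal fragment (residues 1–461) of the Neurospora crassa PAN2 protein, the exonuclease subunit of the PAN2–PAN3 deadenylase complex, in E. coli. The catalogue lists the backbone as unknown, but the annotated features resemble a pACYC-type vector. It has a p15A origin of replication, a chloramphenicol acetyltransferase gene driven by its own cat promoter, and scattered remnants of a tetracycline resistance gene and tet promoter. The expression cassette appears to interrupt that gene, so tetracycline resistance is presumably not functional. Selection is with chloramphenicol and the plasmid is recorded as low copy. Because p15A is compatible with ColE1-type origins, the plasmid can coexist with a second expression plasmid, although the record does not state that it was used for co-expression.

The expression cassette consists of a T7 promoter followed by a lac operator and the T7 gene 10 ribosome binding site. Transcription therefore depends on T7 RNA polymerase in the host and is held off by lac repressor until induced with IPTG or lactose. No lacI gene is annotated on the plasmid. The open reading frame begins with a cytosolic maltose binding protein lacking its signal sequence, which serves as an N-terminal solubility and affinity tag. It is followed by the PAN2 coding fragment, matched by the annotation to the N. crassa protein. A short downstream segment was matched to a T7 gene 10B-derived solubility tag, but this may simply be vector sequence ahead of the T7 terminator that closes the cassette. The linker between MBP and PAN2 is not annotated, so any protease cleavage site there cannot be confirmed. The construct was made for a study of how PAN3 recruits PAN2 in mRNA deadenylation, and it suits recombinant protein production for biochemical or structural work.
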