Features (pLannotate 1.2.2; 18 found; start..end, strand, type, name):
    739..834     -  CDS            resD (fragment): REDF_ECOLI - Also known as D. Protein inferred from homology: Swiss-Prot protein existence level 3. Acts as a repressor of transcription and as a site-specific resolvase that cleaves at the RfsF site. From Escherichia coli (strain K12).
    824..881     +  CDS            TcR (fragment): tetracycline efflux protein; tet; confers resistance to tetracycline
    878..971     -  CDS            TcR (fragment): tetracycline efflux protein; tet; confers resistance to tetracycline
   1475..2375    -  CDS            TcR (fragment): tetracycline efflux protein; tet; confers resistance to tetracycline
   2402..2420    +  promoter       T7 promoter: promoter for bacteriophage T7 RNA polymerase
   2421..2445    +  protein_bind   lac operator: The lac repressor binds to the lac operator to inhibit transcription in E. coli. This inhibition can be relieved by adding lactose or isopropyl-β-D-thiogalactopyranoside (IPTG). lac repressor encoded by lacI
   2460..2482    +  RBS            RBS: efficient ribosome binding site from bacteriophage T7 gene 10 (Olins and Rangwala, 1989)
   2493..3589    +  CDS            MBP (fragment): maltose binding protein from E. coli; malE (mutated); This version of the gene does not encode a signal sequence, so MBP will remain in the cytosol.
   3635..5029    +  CDS            par-1 (fragment): PAN2_NEUCR - Also known as pan2 From Neurospora crassa (strain ATCC 24698 / 74-OR23-1A / CBS 708.71 / DSM 1257 / FGSC 987).
   5040..5089    +  CDS            SET1 (fragment): solubility-enhancement tag derived from T7 phage gene 10B
   5097..5144    +  terminator     T7 terminator: transcription terminator for bacteriophage T7 RNA polymerase
   5167..5271    -  CDS            TcR (fragment): tetracycline efflux protein; tet; confers resistance to tetracycline
   5319..5347    -  promoter       tet promoter: E. coli promoter for tetracycline efflux protein gene
   5459..6004    +  rep_origin     p15A ori: Plasmids containing the medium-copy-number p15A origin of replication can be propagated in E. coli cells that contain a second plasmid with the ColE1 origin.
   6092..6147    +  rep_origin     RSF ori (fragment): Plasmids containing the RSF 1030 origin of replication can be propagated in E. coli cells that contain additional plasmids with compatible origins.
   6266..6409    -  mobile_element IS1 (fragment): prokaryotic transposable element IS1
   6530..6632    +  promoter       cat promoter: promoter of the E. coli cat gene encoding chloramphenicol acetyltransferase
   6633..441     +  CDS            CmR (across the origin): chloramphenicol acetyltransferase; cat; confers resistance to chloramphenicol
>Addgene plasmid #148104 | pnYC-NpM-NcPAN2_1-461_Y | depositor full sequence | sequence record 290551 | Full Sequence
GGTATGGCAATGAAAGACGGTGAGCTGGTGATATGGGATAGTGTTCACCCTTGTTACACCGTTTTCCATG
AGCAAACTGAAACGTTTTCATCGCTCTGGAGTGAATACCACGACGATTTCCGGCAGTTTCTACACATATA
TTCGCAAGATGTGGCGTGTTACGGTGAAAACCTGGCCTATTTCCCTAAAGGGTTTATTGAGAATATGTTT
TTCGTCTCAGCCAATCCCTGGGTGAGTTTCACCAGTTTTGATTTAAACGTGGCCAATATGGACAACTTCT
TCGCCCCCGTTTTCACCATGGGCAAATATTATACGCAAGGCGACAAGGTGCTGATGCCGCTGGCGATTCA
GGTTCATCATGCCGTCTGTGATGGCTTCCATGTCGGCAGAATGCTTAATGAATTACAACAGTACTGCGAT
GAGTGGCAGGGCGGGGCGTAATTTTTTTAAGGCAGTTATTGGTGCCCTTAAACGCCTGGTGCTACGCCTG
AATAAGTGATAATAAGCGGATGAATGGCAGAAATTCGAAAGCAAATTCGACCCGGTCGTCGGTTCAGGGC
AGGGTCGTTAAATAGCCGCTTATGTCTATTGCTGGTTTACCGGTTTATTGACTACCGGAAGCAGTGTGAC
CGTGTGCTTCTCAAATGCCTGAGGCCAGTTTGCTCAGGCTCTCCCCGTGGAGGTAATAATTGACGATATG
ATCATTTATTCTGCCTCCCAGAGCCTGATAAAAACGGTTAGCGCTTCGTTAATACAGATGTAGGTGTTCC
ACAGGGTAGCCAGCAGCATCCTGCGATGCAGATCCGGAACATAATGGTGCAGGGCGCTTGTTTCGGCGTG
GGTATGGTGGCAGGCCCCGTGGCCGGGGGACTGTTGGGCGCTGCCGGCACCTGTCCTACGAGTTGCATGA
TAAAGAAGACAGTCATAAGTGCGGCGACGATAGTCATGCCCCGCGCCCACCGGAAGGAGCTACCGGACAG
CGGTGCGGACTGTTGTAACTCAGAATAAGAAATGAGGCCGCTCATGGCGTTGACTCTCAGTCATAGTATC
GTGGTATCACCGGTTGGTTCCACTCTCTGTTGCGGGCAACTTCAGCAGCACGTAGGGGACTTCCGCGTTT
CCAGACTTTACGAAACACGGAAACCGAAGACCATTCATGTTGTTGCTCAGGTCGCAGACGTTTTGCAGCA
GCAGTCGCTTCACGTTCGCTCGCGTATCGGTGATTCATTCTGCTAACCAGTAAGGCAACCCCGCCAGCCT
AGCCGGGTCCTCAACGACAGGAGCACGATCATGCGCACCCGTGGCCAGGACCCAACGCTGCCCGAGATGC
GCCGCGTGCGGCTGCTGGAGATGGCGGACGCGATGGATATGTTCTGCCAAGGGTTGGTTTGCGCATTCAC
AGTTCTCCGCAAGAATTGATTGGCTCCAATTCTTGGAGTGGTGAATCCGTTAGCGAGGTGCCGCCGGCTT
CCATTCAGGTCGAGGTGGCCCGGCTCCATGCACCGCGACGCAACGCGGGGAGGCAGACAAGGTATAGGGC
GGCGCCTACAATCCATGCCAACCCGTTCCATGTGCTCGCCGAGGCGGCATAAATCGCCGTGACGATCAGC
GGTCCAGTGATCGAAGTTAGGCTGGTAAGAGCCGCGAGCGATCCTTGAAGCTGTCCCTGATGGTCGTCAT
CTACCTGCCTGGACAGCATGGCCTGCAACGCGGGCATCCCGATGCCGCCGGAAGCGAGAAGAATCATAAT
GGGGAAGGCCATCCAGCCTCGCGTCGCGAACGCCAGCAAGACGTAGCCCAGCGCGTCGGCCGCCATGCCG
GCGATAATGGCCTGCTTCTCGCCGAAACGTTTGGTGGCGGGACCAGTGACGAAGGCTTGAGCGAGGGCGT
GCAAGATTCCGAATACCGCAAGCGACAGGCCGATCATCGTCGCGCTCCAGCGAAAGCGGTCCTCGCCGAA
AATGACCCAGAGCGCTGCCGGCACCTGTCCTACGAGTTGCATGATAAAGAAGACAGTCATAAGTGCGGCG
ACGATAGTCATGCCCCGCGCCCACCGGAAGGAGCTGACTGGGTTGAAGGCTCTCAAGGGCATCGGTCGAC
GCTCTCCCTTATGCGACTCCTGCATTAGGAAGCAGCCCAGTAGTAGGTTGAGGCCGTTGAGCACCGCCGC
CGCAAGGAATGGTGCATGCAAGGAGATGGCGCCCAACAGTCCCCCGGCCACGGGGCCTGCCACCATACCC
ACGCCGAAACAAGCGCTCATGAGCCCGAAGTGGCGAGCCCGATCTTCCCCATCGGTGATGTCGGCGATAT
AGGCGCCAGCAACCGCACCTGTGGCGCCGGTGATGCCGGCCACGATGCGTCCGGCGTAGAGGATCAGACT
AAGATCTCGATCCCGCGAAATTAATACGACTCACTATAGGGGAATTGTGAGCGGATAACAATTCCCCACT
AGTAATAATTTTGTTTAACTTTAAGAAGGAGATATACCATGGAAACTGAAGAAGGTAAACTGGTAATCTG
GATTAACGGCGATAAAGGCTATAACGGTCTCGCTGAAGTCGGTAAGAAATTCGAGAAAGATACCGGAATT
AAAGTCACCGTTGAGCATCCGGATAAACTGGAAGAGAAATTCCCACAGGTTGCGGCAACTGGCGATGGCC
CTGACATTATCTTCTGGGCACACGACCGCTTTGGTGGCTACGCTCAATCTGGCCTGTTGGCTGAAATCAC
CCCGGACAAAGCGTTCCAGGACAAGCTGTATCCGTTTACCTGGGATGCCGTACGTTACAACGGCAAGCTG
ATTGCTTACCCGATCGCTGTTGAAGCGTTATCGCTGATTTATAACAAAGACCTGCTGCCGAACCCGCCAA
AAACCTGGGAAGAGATCCCGGCGCTGGATAAAGAACTGAAAGCGAAAGGTAAGAGCGCCCTGATGTTCAA
CCTGCAAGAACCGTACTTCACCTGGCCGCTGATTGCTGCTGACGGGGGTTATGCGTTCAAGTATGAAAAC
GGCAAGTACGACATTAAAGACGTGGGCGTGGATAACGCTGGCGCGAAAGCGGGTCTGACCTTCCTGGTTG
ACCTGATTAAAAACAAACACATGAATGCAGACACCGATTACTCCATCGCAGAAGCTGCCTTTAATAAAGG
CGAAACAGCGATGACCATCAACGGCCCGTGGGCATGGTCCAACATCGACACCAGCAAAGTGAATTATGGT
GTAACGGTACTGCCGACCTTCAAGGGTCAACCATCCAAACCGTTCGTTGGCGTGCTGAGCGCAGGTATTA
ACGCCGCCAGTCCGAACAAAGAGCTGGCAAAAGAGTTCCTCGAAAACTATCTGCTGACTGATGAAGGTCT
GGAAGCGGTTAATAAAGACAAACCGCTGGGTGCCGTAGCGCTGAAGTCTTACGAGGAAGAGTTGGCGAAA
GATCCACGTATTGCCGCCACGATGGAAAACGCCCAGAAAGGTGAAATCATGCCGAACATCCCGCAGATGT
CCGCTTTCTGGTATGCCGTGCGTACTGCGGTGATCAACGCCGCCAGCGGTCGTCAGACTGTCGATGAAGC
CCTTAAAGACGCGCAGACTGGTACCGGCAGCGGCCTGGAAGTTCTGTTCCAGGGGCCCCATATGATGGAT
TCTCGGGATTGGACCCAGCTGGGCTGTGTTGCCTACCCGTCACCAATCCATCCAGACTACCATGCCGGAC
CCGCGTCGACAATAGCCTTCGACAACCAAGATGAGCTGCTATGGATCGGCACCCAAAAGGGCTTTGCCGG
CTCTTTCATCGGCCGCGAGCTCAAGCGATTCACTGCCTTCCGAATACACCCCGAAACCGACGGTCCCCTC
CGCCAATTCCTCTTCGTCGACAAGGGCGTCATCTTCCTCGGAAGCCGGAGCGTCTACATGGCAGCACGTA
GTGGCGTGCCCATCTGGAGTATCCGCCATGAGTCCATGCAGGATCTGCGTGCCATGTCCTTCACCAGCAA
GGGGACCTCCGAGATCCTCGTGGCCGGCTGGCAGAACAAGATGTTGGTGATTGACGTCAACAAGGGTGAG
GTCGTCAAGGAGCTCCCGACACAAGATCAGTACTCCTTCCTCAAGATGAGCCGGTACATTTGCGCGGCAA
CGAACAAGGGCACCGTCAACATACTGGACCCTATCACTTTTACTATCAAGAAACAATGGCAGGCCCACGG
GGCTTTCATCAACGATCTGGACACGTCCAACGACTTTATTGTCACCTGCGGTGGCTCACACAGGCAGACA
CACAACACCCCGGCCATACTCGACCCTTACGTCAAGGTGTTTGACCTGAAGAACATGAGTGCTATGAACC
CAGTTCCCTTTGCGCCGCTGGCCGCTCACGTGAGGATGCACCCGAGGATGTTGACAACGGCCATTGTCGT
CAACCAGGCGGGCCAGATCCACGTGACGGATCTGTTGAATCCAAGCAACAGCCAGGTCTGCTACACGCAG
CCTCAGGGCGTGGTGCTACATTTCGATGTGTCGAGAACCGGAGAAGGAAAAGCGCTTGCGGATAACAAGC
ACAACACCTACGTCTGGGGATCGCCCAACAAGATCCAGTTTACCGAGATAGGAATCCCGCCTCGGTTGCC
GGACCCTCCCCAGCCGTCATTGTTGCCGCCAGATCCAGACATGTTGGAGGAATTACCCCTGAGCCGCATC
GGCTTGCCTTATTACCGAGAACAGCTCTTCTCAGCCTTGCCGCCGGATATCATCTCCGATGTGGGCGCTC
CTCCGCAGCAGATCGATCCGAACATCTTGAGCACTCTTACCAAGACCGACTGGGGATACATTGGCCCCAA
CAAGACGGGCTTGCAGAGAAACCAGTACATGGATACCCGGTCGACTATGAAGACTTCCAACACAATACGA
GCACCCAAGTTCCTGAGTGAAAAGGCGCGCGAGTCACAGACGGGTTCGGAAGACAACACCCTTGCTACTA
ACGAAACGGCCATGATGACTCCGAACAACGATCACTGGAGTCTGAGGTGAGCTAGCCCTAGGAGATCCGG
CTGCTAACAAAGCCCGAAAGGAAGCTGAGTTGGCTGCTGCCACCGCTGAGCAATAACTAGCATAACCCCT
TGGGGCCTCTAAACGGGTCTTGAGGGGTTTTTTGCTGAAAGGAGGAACTATATCCGGATATCCCGCAAGA
GGCCCGGCAGTACCGGCATAACCAAGCCTATGCCTACAGCATCCAGGGTGACGGTGCCGAGGATGACGAT
GAGCGCATTGTTAGATTTCATACACGGTGCCTGACTGCGTTAGCAATTTAACTGTGATAAACTACCGCAT
TAAAGCTTATCGATGATAAGCTGTCAAACATGAGAATTACAACTTATATCGTATGGGGCTGACTTCAGGT
GCTACATTTGAAGAGATAAATTGCACTGAAATCAAGAAATATTTTATCTGATTAATAAGATGATCTTCTT
GAGATCGTTTTGGTCTGCGCGTAATCTCTTGCTCTGAAAACGAAAAAACCGCCTTGCAGGGCGGTTTTTC
GAAGGTTCTCTGAGCTACCAACTCTTTGAACCGAGGTAACTGGCTTGGAGGAGCGCAGTCACCAAAACTT
GTCCTTTCAGTTTAGCCTTAACCGGCGCATGACTTCAAGACTAACTCCTCTAAATCAATTACCAGTGGCT
GCTGCCAGTGGTGCTTTTGCATGTCTTTCCGGGTTGGACTCAAGACGATAGTTACCGGATAAGGCGCAGC
GGTCGGACTGAACGGGGGGTTCGTGCATACAGTCCAGCTTGGAGCGAACTGCCTACCCGGAACTGAGTGT
CAGGCGTGGAATGAGACAAACGCGGCCATAACAGCGGAATGACACCGGTAAACCGAAAGGCAGGAACAGG
AGAGCGCACGAGGGAGCCGCCAGGGGGAAACGCCTGGTATCTTTATAGTCCTGTCGGGTTTCGCCACCAC
TGATTTGAGCGTCAGATTTCGTGATGCTTGTCAGGGGGGCGGAGCCTATGGAAAAACGGCTTTGCCGCGG
CCCTCTCACTTCCCTGTTAAGTATCTTCCTGGCATCTTCCAGGAAATCTCCGCCCCGTTCGTAAGCCATT
TCCGCTCGCCGCAGTCGAACGACCGAGCGTAGCGAGTCAGTGAGCGAGGAAGCGGAATATATCCTGTATC
ACATATTCTGCTGACGCACCGGTGCAGCCTTTTTTCTCCTGCCACATGAAGCACTTCACTGACACCCTCA
TCAGTGCCAACATAGTAAGCCAGTATACACTCCCCTAGCGCTGATGTCCGGCGGTGCTTTTGCCGTTACG
CACCACCCCGTCAGTAGCTGAACAGGAGGGACAGCTGATAGAAACAGAAGCCACTGGAGCACCTCAAAAA
CACCATCATACACTAAATCAGTAAGTTGGCAGCATCACCCGACGCACTTTGCGCCGAATAAATACCTGTG
ACGGAAGATCACTTCGCAGAATAAATAAATCCTGGTGTCCCTGTTGATACCGGGAAGCCCTGGGCCAACT
TTTGGCGAAAATGAGACGTTGATCGGCACGTAAGAGGTTCCAACTTTCACCATAATGAAATAAGATCACT
ACCGGGCGTATTTTTTGAGTTATCGAGATTTTCAGGAGCTAAGGAAGCTAAAATGGAGAAAAAAATCACT
GGATATACCACCGTTGATATATCCCAATGGCATCGTAAAGAACATTTTGAGGCATTTCAGTCAGTTGCTC
AATGTACCTATAACCAGACCGTTCAGCTGGATATTACGGCCTTTTTAAAGACCGTAAAGAAAAATAAGCA
CAAGTTTTATCCGGCCTTTATTCACATTCTTGCCCGCCTGATGAATGCTCATCCGGAATTC
